Addgene plasmid #76748: DCLK1 gRNA (BRDN0001146493)
Purpose: 3rd generation lentiviral gRNA plasmid targeting human DCLK1
Depositing lab: John Doench & David Root. Depositing organization: Broad Institute. Publication: Optimized sgRNA design to maximize activity and minimize off-target effects of CRISPR-Cas9. Doench JG, Fusi N, Sullender M, Hegde M, Vaimberg EW, Donovan KF, Smith I, Tothova Z, Wilen C, Orchard R, Virgin HW, Listgarten J, Root DE. Nat Biotechnol. 2016 Jan 18. doi: 10.1038/nbt.3437. PubMed 26780180.
Backbone
  Vector backbone: lentiGuide-Puro
  Backbone manufacturer: Zhang Lab (Addgene plasmid # 52963)
  Vector type: Mammalian Expression, Lentiviral, CRISPR
  Selectable markers: Puromycin
Growth in bacteria
  Bacterial resistance: Ampicillin, 100 μg/mL
  Growth temperature: 37°C
  Growth strain: DH5alpha
  Copy number: High Copy
Gene/Insert
  Gene/Insert name: DCLK1 (alt names: DCLK1; NM_004734.4)
  gRNA/shRNA sequence: AAAAGATCGGAACCGGTCTG
  Species: H. sapiens (human)
  Entrez Gene: DCLK1 (a.k.a. CL1, CLICK1, DCAMKL1, DCDC3A, DCLK)
  Promoter: hU6
  Cloning method: Unknown
  Sequencing primers: 5′ U6-F; 3′ pS2-R
Terms and licenses: Academic/Nonprofit Terms; Industry Terms: Not Available to Industry
Depositor comments: The gRNA was designed to target the following Genbank reference sequence(s): NM_004734.4. Note that this plasmid does NOT contain Cas9. It should be used in conjunction with lentiCas9-Blast (Addgene #52962) or otherwise with cell lines already expressing Cas9. Browse the full kinome gRNA library at http://www.addgene.org/pooled-library/broadgpp-human-kinome/ or visit http://www.broadinstitute.org/rnai/public/ for detailed protocols and information.
How to cite: DCLK1 gRNA (BRDN0001146493) was a gift from John Doench & David Root (Addgene plasmid # 76748 ; http://n2t.net/addgene:76748 ; RRID:Addgene_76748)
