[The description below was written by a language model from this plasmid's Addgene catalogue record and pLannotate feature annotations shown in this document.]
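Description:
DCLK1 gRNA (BRDN0001146493) is a third-generation lentiviral guide RNA plasmid built on the lentiGuide-Puro backbone and designed to direct Streptococcus pyogenes Cas9 to the human DCLK1 gene (doublecortin-like kinase 1), with the guide designed against the NM_004734.4 reference transcript. It is maintained in E. coli through a high-copy ColE1/pUC-type origin and an ampicillin resistance gene. The backbone also carries an f1 origin, an SV40 origin and remnants of a lac/lacZα cloning region flanked by T3 and T7 promoters.

The 8.3 kb sequence contains a transfer cassette bounded by a chimeric RSV promoter–truncated HIV-1 5' LTR and a self-inactivating ΔU3 3' LTR followed by an SV40 polyadenylation signal. The RSV promoter makes genomic RNA production Tat-independent, while the Ψ packaging signal with its adjoining gag fragment, the Rev response element and the cPPT/CTS support packaging, nuclear export and transduction when packaging functions are supplied in trans. Within the cassette, a human U6 RNA polymerase III promoter drives the DCLK1-specific spacer fused to the Cas9 gRNA scaffold. Downstream, the EF-1α core promoter with its intron A expresses puromycin N-acetyltransferase for selection of transduced mammalian cells, and a WPRE enhances transcript expression.

The plasmid does not encode Cas9, so it is meant to be used with a separate Cas9 lentivector such as lentiCas9-Blast or in cells already expressing Cas9, typically for knockout of DCLK1. It belongs to a human kinome gRNA collection developed with optimized sgRNA design rules aimed at maximizing on-target activity and minimizing off-target effects.
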