Features (pLannotate 1.2.2; 29 found; start..end, strand, type, name):
     14..80      +  CDS            small t antigen (fragment): SV40 (simian virus 40) small t antigen
    106..317     +  promoter       EF-1α core promoter: core promoter for human elongation factor EF-1α
    318..1256    +  intron         EF-1α intron A: intron upstream of the start codon of human EF-1α
   1278..1877    +  CDS            PuroR (fragment): puromycin N-acetyltransferase; pac from Streptomyces; confers resistance to puromycin
   1893..2481    +  misc_feature   WPRE: woodchuck hepatitis virus posttranscriptional regulatory element
   2532..2551    +  misc_feature   cPPT/CTS (fragment): central polypurine tract and central termination sequence of HIV-1
   2553..2786    +  LTR            3' LTR (ΔU3): self-inactivating 3' long terminal repeat (LTR) from HIV-1
   2864..2985    +  polyA_signal   SV40 poly(A) signal: SV40 polyadenylation signal
   3025..3160    +  rep_origin     SV40 ori: SV40 origin of replication
   3181..3199    -  promoter       T7 promoter: promoter for bacteriophage T7 RNA polymerase
   3207..3362    +  CDS            lacZα (fragment): LacZα fragment of β-galactosidase; lacZ fragment
   3367..3795    +  rep_origin     f1 ori (sequence partly withheld): f1 bacteriophage origin of replication; arrow indicates direction of (+) strand synthesis
   3848..3952    +  promoter       AmpR promoter: bla
   3953..4813    +  CDS            AmpR: β-lactamase; bla; confers resistance to ampicillin, carbenicillin, and related antibiotics
   4984..5572    +  rep_origin     ori: high-copy-number ColE1/pMB1/pBR322/pUC origin of replication
   5755..5847    +  CDS            lacI (fragment): lac repressor; lacI; The lac repressor binds to the lac operator to inhibit transcription in E. coli. This inhibition can be relieved by adding lactose or isopropyl-β-D-thiogalactopyranoside (IPTG).
   5860..5881    +  protein_bind   CAP binding site: CAP binding activates transcription in the presence of cAMP. E. coli catabolite activator protein
   5896..5926    +  promoter       lac promoter: promoter for the E. coli lac operon
   5934..5950    +  protein_bind   lac operator: The lac repressor binds to the lac operator to inhibit transcription in E. coli. This inhibition can be relieved by adding lactose or isopropyl-β-D-thiogalactopyranoside (IPTG). lac repressor encoded by lacI
   5995..6013    +  promoter       T3 promoter: promoter for bacteriophage T3 RNA polymerase
   6041..6267    +  promoter       RSV promoter: Rous sarcoma virus enhancer/promoter
   6268..6448    +  LTR            5' LTR (truncated): truncated 5' long terminal repeat (LTR) from HIV-1
   6495..6620    +  misc_feature   HIV-1 Ψ: packaging signal of human immunodeficiency virus type 1
   6604..6967    +  CDS            HIV-1 gag (fragment): gag protein from human immunodeficiency virus 1; gag
   7113..7346    +  misc_feature   RRE: The Rev response element (RRE) of HIV-1 allows for Rev-dependent mRNA export from the nucleus to the cytoplasm.
   7723..7749    +  CDS            Rev (fragment): human immunodeficiency virus 1 (HIV-1) Rev protein; rev; enhances nuclear export of unspliced and incompletely spliced viral mRNAs
   7753..7993    +  promoter       U6 promoter: RNA polymerase III promoter for human U6 snRNA
   8023..8098    +  misc_RNA       gRNA scaffold: guide RNA scaffold for the Streptococcus pyogenes CRISPR/Cas9 system
   8154..8271    +  misc_feature   cPPT/CTS: central polypurine tract and central termination sequence of HIV-1
>Addgene plasmid #76748 | DCLK1 gRNA (BRDN0001146493) | addgene full sequence | sequence record 186428 | Addgene Assembled Sequence
CCCGGGTGCAAAGATGGATAAAGTTTTAAACAGAGAGGAATCTTTGCAGCTAATGGACCTTCTAGGTCTT
GAAAGGAGTGGGAATTGGCTCCGGTGCCCGTCAGTGGGCAGAGCGCACATCGCCCACAGTCCCCGAGAAG
TTGGGGGGAGGGGTCGGCAATTGATCCGGTGCCTAGAGAAGGTGGCGCGGGGTAAACTGGGAAAGTGATG
TCGTGTACTGGCTCCGCCTTTTTCCCGAGGGTGGGGGAGAACCGTATATAAGTGCAGTAGTCGCCGTGAA
CGTTCTTTTTCGCAACGGGTTTGCCGCCAGAACACAGGTAAGTGCCGTGTGTGGTTCCCGCGGGCCTGGC
CTCTTTACGGGTTATGGCCCTTGCGTGCCTTGAATTACTTCCACCTGGCTGCAGTACGTGATTCTTGATC
CCGAGCTTCGGGTTGGAAGTGGGTGGGAGAGTTCGAGGCCTTGCGCTTAAGGAGCCCCTTCGCCTCGTGC
TTGAGTTGAGGCCTGGCCTGGGCGCTGGGGCCGCCGCGTGCGAATCTGGTGGCACCTTCGCGCCTGTCTC
GCTGCTTTCGATAAGTCTCTAGCCATTTAAAATTTTTGATGACCTGCTGCGACGCTTTTTTTCTGGCAAG
ATAGTCTTGTAAATGCGGGCCAAGATCTGCACACTGGTATTTCGGTTTTTGGGGCCGCGGGCGGCGACGG
GGCCCGTGCGTCCCAGCGCACATGTTCGGCGAGGCGGGGCCTGCGAGCGCGGCCACCGAGAATCGGACGG
GGGTAGTCTCAAGCTGGCCGGCCTGCTCTGGTGCCTGGCCTCGCGCCGCCGTGTATCGCCCCGCCCTGGG
CGGCAAGGCTGGCCCGGTCGGCACCAGTTGCGTGAGCGGAAAGATGGCCGCTTCCCGGCCCTGCTGCAGG
GAGCTCAAAATGGAGGACGCGGCGCTCGGGAGAGCGGGCGGGTGAGTCACCCACACAAAGGAAAAGGGCC
TTTCCGTCCTCAGCCGTCGCTTCATGTGACTCCACGGAGTACCGGGCGCCGTCCAGGCACCTCGATTAGT
TCTCGAGCTTTTGGAGTACGTCGTCTTTAGGTTGGGGGGAGGGGTTTTATGCGATGGAGTTTCCCCACAC
TGAGTGGGTGGAGACTGAAGTTAGGCCAGCTTGGCACTTGATGTAATTCTCCTTGGAATTTGCCCTTTTT
GAGTTTGGATCTTGGTTCATTCTCAAGCCTCAGACAGTGGTTCAAAGTTTTTTTCTTCCATTTCAGGTGT
CGTGACGTACGGCCACCATGACCGAGTACAAGCCCACGGTGCGCCTCGCCACCCGCGACGACGTCCCCAG
GGCCGTACGCACCCTCGCCGCCGCGTTCGCCGACTACCCCGCCACGCGCCACACCGTCGATCCGGACCGC
CACATCGAGCGGGTCACCGAGCTGCAAGAACTCTTCCTCACGCGCGTCGGGCTCGACATCGGCAAGGTGT
GGGTCGCGGACGACGGCGCCGCCGTGGCGGTCTGGACCACGCCGGAGAGCGTCGAAGCGGGGGCGGTGTT
CGCCGAGATCGGCCCGCGCATGGCCGAGTTGAGCGGTTCCCGGCTGGCCGCGCAGCAACAGATGGAAGGC
CTCCTGGCGCCGCACCGGCCCAAGGAGCCCGCGTGGTTCCTGGCCACCGTCGGAGTCTCGCCCGACCACC
AGGGCAAGGGTCTGGGCAGCGCCGTCGTGCTCCCCGGAGTGGAGGCGGCCGAGCGCGCCGGGGTGCCCGC
CTTCCTGGAGACCTCCGCGCCCCGCAACCTCCCCTTCTACGAGCGGCTCGGCTTCACCGTCACCGCCGAC
GTCGAGGTGCCCGAAGGACCGCGCACCTGGTGCATGACCCGCAAGCCCGGTGCCTGAACGCGTTAAGTCG
ACAATCAACCTCTGGATTACAAAATTTGTGAAAGATTGACTGGTATTCTTAACTATGTTGCTCCTTTTAC
GCTATGTGGATACGCTGCTTTAATGCCTTTGTATCATGCTATTGCTTCCCGTATGGCTTTCATTTTCTCC
TCCTTGTATAAATCCTGGTTGCTGTCTCTTTATGAGGAGTTGTGGCCCGTTGTCAGGCAACGTGGCGTGG
TGTGCACTGTGTTTGCTGACGCAACCCCCACTGGTTGGGGCATTGCCACCACCTGTCAGCTCCTTTCCGG
GACTTTCGCTTTCCCCCTCCCTATTGCCACGGCGGAACTCATCGCCGCCTGCCTTGCCCGCTGCTGGACA
GGGGCTCGGCTGTTGGGCACTGACAATTCCGTGGTGTTGTCGGGGAAATCATCGTCCTTTCCTTGGCTGC
TCGCCTGTGTTGCCACCTGGATTCTGCGCGGGACGTCCTTCTGCTACGTCCCTTCGGCCCTCAATCCAGC
GGACCTTCCTTCCCGCGGCCTGCTGCCGGCTCTGCGGCCTCTTCCGCGTCTTCGCCTTCGCCCTCAGACG
AGTCGGATCTCCCTTTGGGCCGCCTCCCCGCGTCGACTTTAAGACCAATGACTTACAAGGCAGCTGTAGA
TCTTAGCCACTTTTTAAAAGAAAAGGGGGGACTGGAAGGGCTAATTCACTCCCAACGAAGACAAGATCTG
CTTTTTGCTTGTACTGGGTCTCTCTGGTTAGACCAGATCTGAGCCTGGGAGCTCTCTGGCTAACTAGGGA
ACCCACTGCTTAAGCCTCAATAAAGCTTGCCTTGAGTGCTTCAAGTAGTGTGTGCCCGTCTGTTGTGTGA
CTCTGGTAACTAGAGATCCCTCAGACCCTTTTAGTCAGTGTGGAAAATCTCTAGCAGTACGTATAGTAGT
TCATGTCATCTTATTATTCAGTATTTATAACTTGCAAAGAAATGAATATCAGAGAGTGAGAGGAACTTGT
TTATTGCAGCTTATAATGGTTACAAATAAAGCAATAGCATCACAAATTTCACAAATAAAGCATTTTTTTC
ACTGCATTCTAGTTGTGGTTTGTCCAAACTCATCAATGTATCTTATCATGTCTGGCTCTAGCTATCCCGC
CCCTAACTCCGCCCATCCCGCCCCTAACTCCGCCCAGTTCCGCCCATTCTCCGCCCCATGGCTGACTAAT
TTTTTTTATTTATGCAGAGGCCGAGGCCGCCTCGGCCTCTGAGCTATTCCAGAAGTAGTGAGGAGGCTTT
TTTGGAGGCCTAGGGACGTACCCAATTCGCCCTATAGTGAGTCGTATTACGCGCGCTCACTGGCCGTCGT
TTTACAACGTCGTGACTGGGAAAACCCTGGCGTTACCCAACTTAATCGCCTTGCAGCACATCCCCCTTTC
GCCAGCTGGCGTAATAGCGAAGAGGCCCGCACCGATCGCCCTTCCCAACAGTTGCGCAGCCTGAATGGCG
AATGGG
[124 nt withheld, positions 3367-3490]
C
[91 nt withheld, positions 3492-3582]
A
[49 nt withheld, positions 3584-3632]
CCTTTGACGTTGGAGTCCACGTTCTTT
[37 nt withheld, positions 3660-3696]
ACCCTATCTCGGTCTATTCTTTTGATTTATAAGGGATTTTGCCGATTTCGGCCTATTGGTTAAAAAATGA
GCTGATTTAACAAAAATTTAACGCGAATTTTAACAAAATATTAACGCTTACAATTTAGGTGGCACTTTTC
GGGGAAATGTGCGCGGAACCCCTATTTGTTTATTTTTCTAAATACATTCAAATATGTATCCGCTCATGAG
ACAATAACCCTGATAAATGCTTCAATAATATTGAAAAAGGAAGAGTATGAGTATTCAACATTTCCGTGTC
GCCCTTATTCCCTTTTTTGCGGCATTTTGCCTTCCTGTTTTTGCTCACCCAGAAACGCTGGTGAAAGTAA
AAGATGCTGAAGATCAGTTGGGTGCACGAGTGGGTTACATCGAACTGGATCTCAACAGCGGTAAGATCCT
TGAGAGTTTTCGCCCCGAAGAACGTTTTCCAATGATGAGCACTTTTAAAGTTCTGCTATGTGGCGCGGTA
TTATCCCGTATTGACGCCGGGCAAGAGCAACTCGGTCGCCGCATACACTATTCTCAGAATGACTTGGTTG
AGTACTCACCAGTCACAGAAAAGCATCTTACGGATGGCATGACAGTAAGAGAATTATGCAGTGCTGCCAT
AACCATGAGTGATAACACTGCGGCCAACTTACTTCTGACAACGATCGGAGGACCGAAGGAGCTAACCGCT
TTTTTGCACAACATGGGGGATCATGTAACTCGCCTTGATCGTTGGGAACCGGAGCTGAATGAAGCCATAC
CAAACGACGAGCGTGACACCACGATGCCTGTAGCAATGGCAACAACGTTGCGCAAACTATTAACTGGCGA
ACTACTTACTCTAGCTTCCCGGCAACAATTAATAGACTGGATGGAGGCGGATAAAGTTGCAGGACCACTT
CTGCGCTCGGCCCTTCCGGCTGGCTGGTTTATTGCTGATAAATCTGGAGCCGGTGAGCGTGGGTCTCGCG
GTATCATTGCAGCACTGGGGCCAGATGGTAAGCCCTCCCGTATCGTAGTTATCTACACGACGGGGAGTCA
GGCAACTATGGATGAACGAAATAGACAGATCGCTGAGATAGGTGCCTCACTGATTAAGCATTGGTAACTG
TCAGACCAAGTTTACTCATATATACTTTAGATTGATTTAAAACTTCATTTTTAATTTAAAAGGATCTAGG
TGAAGATCCTTTTTGATAATCTCATGACCAAAATCCCTTAACGTGAGTTTTCGTTCCACTGAGCGTCAGA
CCCCGTAGAAAAGATCAAAGGATCTTCTTGAGATCCTTTTTTTCTGCGCGTAATCTGCTGCTTGCAAACA
AAAAAACCACCGCTACCAGCGGTGGTTTGTTTGCCGGATCAAGAGCTACCAACTCTTTTTCCGAAGGTAA
CTGGCTTCAGCAGAGCGCAGATACCAAATACTGTTCTTCTAGTGTAGCCGTAGTTAGGCCACCACTTCAA
GAACTCTGTAGCACCGCCTACATACCTCGCTCTGCTAATCCTGTTACCAGTGGCTGCTGCCAGTGGCGAT
AAGTCGTGTCTTACCGGGTTGGACTCAAGACGATAGTTACCGGATAAGGCGCAGCGGTCGGGCTGAACGG
GGGGTTCGTGCACACAGCCCAGCTTGGAGCGAACGACCTACACCGAACTGAGATACCTACAGCGTGAGCT
ATGAGAAAGCGCCACGCTTCCCGAAGGGAGAAAGGCGGACAGGTATCCGGTAAGCGGCAGGGTCGGAACA
GGAGAGCGCACGAGGGAGCTTCCAGGGGGAAACGCCTGGTATCTTTATAGTCCTGTCGGGTTTCGCCACC
TCTGACTTGAGCGTCGATTTTTGTGATGCTCGTCAGGGGGGCGGAGCCTATGGAAAAACGCCAGCAACGC
GGCCTTTTTACGGTTCCTGGCCTTTTGCTGGCCTTTTGCTCACATGTTCTTTCCTGCGTTATCCCCTGAT
TCTGTGGATAACCGTATTACCGCCTTTGAGTGAGCTGATACCGCTCGCCGCAGCCGAACGACCGAGCGCA
GCGAGTCAGTGAGCGAGGAAGCGGAAGAGCGCCCAATACGCAAACCGCCTCTCCCCGCGCGTTGGCCGAT
TCATTAATGCAGCTGGCACGACAGGTTTCCCGACTGGAAAGCGGGCAGTGAGCGCAACGCAATTAATGTG
AGTTAGCTCACTCATTAGGCACCCCAGGCTTTACACTTTATGCTTCCGGCTCGTATGTTGTGTGGAATTG
TGAGCGGATAACAATTTCACACAGGAAACAGCTATGACCATGATTACGCCAAGCGCGCAATTAACCCTCA
CTAAAGGGAACAAAAGCTGGAGCTGCAAGCTTAATGTAGTCTTATGCAATACTCTTGTAGTCTTGCAACA
TGGTAACGATGAGTTAGCAACATGCCTTACAAGGAGAGAAAAAGCACCGTGCATGCCGATTGGTGGAAGT
AAGGTGGTACGATCGTGCCTTATTAGGAAGGCAACAGACGGGTCTGACATGGATTGGACGAACCACTGAA
TTGCCGCATTGCAGAGATATTGTATTTAAGTGCCTAGCTCGATACATAAACGGGTCTCTCTGGTTAGACC
AGATCTGAGCCTGGGAGCTCTCTGGCTAACTAGGGAACCCACTGCTTAAGCCTCAATAAAGCTTGCCTTG
AGTGCTTCAAGTAGTGTGTGCCCGTCTGTTGTGTGACTCTGGTAACTAGAGATCCCTCAGACCCTTTTAG
TCAGTGTGGAAAATCTCTAGCAGTGGCGCCCGAACAGGGACTTGAAAGCGAAAGGGAAACCAGAGGAGCT
CTCTCGACGCAGGACTCGGCTTGCTGAAGCGCGCACGGCAAGAGGCGAGGGGCGGCGACTGGTGAGTACG
CCAAAAATTTTGACTAGCGGAGGCTAGAAGGAGAGAGATGGGTGCGAGAGCGTCAGTATTAAGCGGGGGA
GAATTAGATCGCGATGGGAAAAAATTCGGTTAAGGCCAGGGGGAAAGAAAAAATATAAATTAAAACATAT
AGTATGGGCAAGCAGGGAGCTAGAACGATTCGCAGTTAATCCTGGCCTGTTAGAAACATCAGAAGGCTGT
AGACAAATACTGGGACAGCTACAACCATCCCTTCAGACAGGATCAGAAGAACTTAGATCATTATATAATA
CAGTAGCAACCCTCTATTGTGTGCATCAAAGGATAGAGATAAAAGACACCAAGGAAGCTTTAGACAAGAT
AGAGGAAGAGCAAAACAAAAGTAAGACCACCGCACAGCAAGCGGCCGCTGATCTTCAGACCTGGAGGAGG
AGATATGAGGGACAATTGGAGAAGTGAATTATATAAATATAAAGTAGTAAAAATTGAACCATTAGGAGTA
GCACCCACCAAGGCAAAGAGAAGAGTGGTGCAGAGAGAAAAAAGAGCAGTGGGAATAGGAGCTTTGTTCC
TTGGGTTCTTGGGAGCAGCAGGAAGCACTATGGGCGCAGCGTCAATGACGCTGACGGTACAGGCCAGACA
ATTATTGTCTGGTATAGTGCAGCAGCAGAACAATTTGCTGAGGGCTATTGAGGCGCAACAGCATCTGTTG
CAACTCACAGTCTGGGGCATCAAGCAGCTCCAGGCAAGAATCCTGGCTGTGGAAAGATACCTAAAGGATC
AACAGCTCCTGGGGATTTGGGGTTGCTCTGGAAAACTCATTTGCACCACTGCTGTGCCTTGGAATGCTAG
TTGGAGTAATAAATCTCTGGAACAGATTTGGAATCACACGACCTGGATGGAGTGGGACAGAGAAATTAAC
AATTACACAAGCTTAATACACTCCTTAATTGAAGAATCGCAAAACCAGCAAGAAAAGAATGAACAAGAAT
TATTGGAATTAGATAAATGGGCAAGTTTGTGGAATTGGTTTAACATAACAAATTGGCTGTGGTATATAAA
ATTATTCATAATGATAGTAGGAGGCTTGGTAGGTTTAAGAATAGTTTTTGCTGTACTTTCTATAGTGAAT
AGAGTTAGGCAGGGATATTCACCATTATCGTTTCAGACCCACCTCCCAACCCCGAGGGGACCCAGAGAGG
GCCTATTTCCCATGATTCCTTCATATTTGCATATACGATACAAGGCTGTTAGAGAGATAATTAGAATTAA
TTTGACTGTAAACACAAAGATATTAGTACAAAATACGTGACGTAGAAAGTAATAATTTCTTGGGTAGTTT
GCAGTTTTAAAATTATGTTTTAAAATGGACTATCATATGCTTACCGTAACTTGAAAGTATTTCGATTTCT
TGGCTTTATATATCTTGTGGAAAGGACGAAACACCGAAAAGATCGGAACCGGTCTGGTTTTAGAGCTAGA
AATAGCAAGTTAAAATAAGGCTAGTCCGTTATCAACTTGAAAAAGTGGCACCGAGTCGGTGCTTTTTTAA
GCTTGGCGTAACTAGATCTTGAGACAAATGGCAGTATTCATCCACAATTTTAAAAGAAAAGGGGGGATTG
GGGGGTACAGTGCAGGGGAAAGAATAGTAGACATAATAGCAACAGACATACAAACTAAAGAATTACAAAA
ACAAATTACAAAAATTCAAAATTTTCGGGTTTATTACAGGGACAGCAGAGATCCACTTTGGCGCCGGCTC
GAGGGGG
