>Addgene plasmid #76748 | DCLK1 gRNA (BRDN0001146493) | depositor partial sequence | sequence record 144208 | Target Sequence
AAAAGATCGGAACCGGTCTG
