>Addgene plasmid #76748 | DCLK1 gRNA (BRDN0001146493) | addgene partial sequence | sequence record 186427 | hU6-F
AGAAAGTAATAATTTCTTGGGTAGTTTGCAGTTTTAAAATTATGTTTTAAAATGGACTATCATATGCTTA
CCGTAACTTGAAAGTATTTCGATTTCTTGGCTTTATATATCTTGTGGAAAGGACGAAACACCGAAAAGAT
CGGAACCGGTCTGGTTTTAGAGCTAGAAATAGCAAGTTAAAATAAGGCTAGTCCGTTATCAACTTGAAAA
AGTGGCACCGAGTCGGTGCTTTTTTAAGCTTGGCGTAACTAGATCTTGAGACAAATGGCAGTATTCATCC
ACAATTTTAAAAGAAAAGGGGGGATTGGGGGGTACAGTGCAGGGGAAAGAATAGTAGACATAATAGCAAC
AGACATACAAACTAAAGAATTACAAAAACAAATTACAAAAATTCAAAATTTTCGGGTTTATTACAGGGAC
AGCAGAGATCCACTTTGGCGCCGGCTCGAGGGGGCCCGGGTGCAAAGATGGATAAAGTTTTAAACAGAGA
GGAATCTTTGCAGCTAATGGACCTTCTAGGTCTTGAAAGGAGTGGGAATTGGCTCCGGTGCCCGTCAGTG
GGCAGAGCGC
